>Addgene plasmid #167275 | pET51b-His-TEV-CLIP-tag_fast | addgene full sequence | sequence record 330279 | Addgene NGS Result
TGGCGAATGGG
[124 nt withheld, positions 12-135]
C
[91 nt withheld, positions 137-227]
A
[49 nt withheld, positions 229-277]
CCTTTGACGTTGGAGTCCACGTTCTTT
[37 nt withheld, positions 305-341]
ACCCTATCTCGGTCTATTCTTTTGATTTATAAGGGATTTTGCCGATTTCGGCCTATTGGTTAAAAAATGA
GCTGATTTAACAAAAATTTAACGCGAATTTTAACAAAATATTAACGTTTACAATTTCTGGCGGCACGATG
GCATGAGATTATCAAAAAGGATCTTCACCTAGATCCTTTTAAATTAAAAATGAAGTTTTAAATCAATCTA
AAGTATATATGAGTAAACTTGGTCTGACAGTTACCAATGCTTAATCAGTGAGGCACCTATCTCAGCGATC
TGTCTATTTCGTTCATCCATAGTTGCCTGACTCCCCGTCGTGTAGATAACTACGATACGGGAGGGCTTAC
CATCTGGCCCCAGTGCTGCAATGATACCGCGAGACCCACGCTCACCGGCTCCAGATTTATCAGCAATAAA
CCAGCCAGCCGGAAGGGCCGAGCGCAGAAGTGGTCCTGCAACTTTATCCGCCTCCATCCAGTCTATTAAT
TGTTGCCGGGAAGCTAGAGTAAGTAGTTCGCCAGTTAATAGTTTGCGCAACGTTGTTGCCATTGCTACAG
GCATCGTGGTGTCACGCTCGTCGTTTGGTATGGCTTCATTCAGCTCCGGTTCCCAACGATCAAGGCGAGT
TACATGATCCCCCATGTTGTGCAAAAAAGCGGTTAGCTCCTTCGGTCCTCCGATCGTTGTCAGAAGTAAG
TTGGCCGCAGTGTTATCACTCATGGTTATGGCAGCACTGCATAATTCTCTTACTGTCATGCCATCCGTAA
GATGCTTTTCTGTGACTGGTGAGTACTCAACCAAGTCATTCTGAGAATAGTGTATGCGGCGACCGAGTTG
CTCTTGCCCGGCGTCAATACGGGATAATACCGCGCCACATAGCAGAACTTTAAAAGTGCTCATCATTGGA
AAACGTTCTTCGGGGCGAAAACTCTCAAGGATCTTACCGCTGTTGAGATCCAGTTCGATGTAACCCACTC
GTGCACCCAACTGATCTTCAGCATCTTTTACTTTCACCAGCGTTTCTGGGTGAGCAAAAACAGGAAGGCA
AAATGCCGCAAAAAAGGGAATAAGGGCGACACGGAAATGTTGAATACTCATACTCTTCCTTTTTCAATCA
TGATTGAAGCATTTATCAGGGTTATTGTCTCATGAGCGGATACATATTTGAATGTATTTAGAAAAATAAA
CAAATAGGTCATGACCAAAATCCCTTAACGTGAGTTTTCGTTCCACTGAGCGTCAGACCCCGTAGAAAAG
ATCAAAGGATCTTCTTGAGATCCTTTTTTTCTGCGCGTAATCTGCTGCTTGCAAACAAAAAAACCACCGC
TACCAGCGGTGGTTTGTTTGCCGGATCAAGAGCTACCAACTCTTTTTCCGAAGGTAACTGGCTTCAGCAG
AGCGCAGATACCAAATACTGTCCTTCTAGTGTAGCCGTAGTTAGGCCACCACTTCAAGAACTCTGTAGCA
CCGCCTACATACCTCGCTCTGCTAATCCTGTTACCAGTGGCTGCTGCCAGTGGCGATAAGTCGTGTCTTA
CCGGGTTGGACTCAAGACGATAGTTACCGGATAAGGCGCAGCGGTCGGGCTGAACGGGGGGTTCGTGCAC
ACAGCCCAGCTTGGAGCGAACGACCTACACCGAACTGAGATACCTACAGCGTGAGCTATGAGAAAGCGCC
ACGCTTCCCGAAGGGAGAAAGGCGGACAGGTATCCGGTAAGCGGCAGGGTCGGAACAGGAGAGCGCACGA
GGGAGCTTCCAGGGGGAAACGCCTGGTATCTTTATAGTCCTGTCGGGTTTCGCCACCTCTGACTTGAGCG
TCGATTTTTGTGATGCTCGTCAGGGGGGCGGAGCCTATGGAAAAACGCCAGCAACGCGGCCTTTTTACGG
TTCCTGGCCTTTTGCTGGCCTTTTGCTCACATGTTCTTTCCTGCGTTATCCCCTGATTCTGTGGATAACC
GTATTACCGCCTTTGAGTGAGCTGATACCGCTCGCCGCAGCCGAACGACCGAGCGCAGCGAGTCAGTGAG
CGAGGAAGCGGAAGAGCGCCTGATGCGGTATTTTCTCCTTACGCATCTGTGCGGTATTTCACACCGCAAT
GGTGCACTCTCAGTACAATCTGCTCTGATGCCGCATAGTTAAGCCAGTATACACTCCGCTATCGCTACGT
GACTGGGTCATGGCTGCGCCCCGACACCCGCCAACACCCGCTGACGCGCCCTGACGGGCTTGTCTGCTCC
CGGCATCCGCTTACAGACAAGCTGTGACCGTCTCCGGGAGCTGCATGTGTCAGAGGTTTTCACCGTCATC
ACCGAAACGCGCGAGGCAGCTGCGGTAAAGCTCATCAGCGTGGTCGTGAAGCGATTCACAGATGTCTGCC
TGTTCATCCGCGTCCAGCTCGTTGAGTTTCTCCAGAAGCGTTAATGTCTGGCTTCTGATAAAGCGGGCCA
TGTTAAGGGCGGTTTTTTCCTGTTTGGTCACTGATGCCTCCGTGTAAGGGGGATTTCTGTTCATGGGGGT
AATGATACCGATGAAACGAGAGAGGATGCTCACGATACGGGTTACTGATGATGAACATGCCCGGTTACTG
GAACGTTGTGAGGGTAAACAACTGGCGGTATGGATGCGGCGGGACCAGAGAAAAATCACTCAGGGTCAAT
GCCAGCGCTTCGTTAATACAGATGTAGGTGTTCCACAGGGTAGCCAGCAGCATCCTGCGATGCAGATCCG
GAACATAATGGTGCAGGGCGCTGACTTCCGCGTTTCCAGACTTTACGAAACACGGAAACCGAAGACCATT
CATGTTGTTGCTCAGGTCGCAGACGTTTTGCAGCAGCAGTCGCTTCACGTTCGCTCGCGTATCGGTGATT
CATTCTGCTAACCAGTAAGGCAACCCCGCCAGCCTAGCCGGGTCCTCAACGACAGGAGCACGATCATGCT
AGTCATGCCCCGCGCCCACCGGAAGGAGCTGACTGGGTTGAAGGCTCTCAAGGGCATCGGTCGAGATCCC
GGTGCCTAATGAGTGAGCTAACTTACATTAATTGCGTTGCGCTCACTGCCCGCTTTCCAGTCGGGAAACC
TGTCGTGCCAGCTGCATTAATGAATCGGCCAACGCGCGGGGAGAGGCGGTTTGCGTATTGGGCGCCAGGG
TGGTTTTTCTTTTCACCAGTGAGACGGGCAACAGCTGATTGCCCTTCACCGCCTGGCCCTGAGAGAGTTG
CAGCAAGCGGTCCACGCTGGTTTGCCCCAGCAGGCGAAAATCCTGTTTGATGGTGGTTAACGGCGGGATA
TAACATGAGCTGTCTTCGGTATCGTCGTATCCCACTACCGAGATGTCCGCACCAACGCGCAGCCCGGACT
CGGTAATGGCGCGCATTGCGCCCAGCGCCATCTGATCGTTGGCAACCAGCATCGCAGTGGGAACGATGCC
CTCATTCAGCATTTGCATGGTTTGTTGAAAACCGGACATGGCACTCCAGTCGCCTTCCCGTTCCGCTATC
GGCTGAATTTGATTGCGAGTGAGATATTTATGCCAGCCAGCCAGACGCAGACGCGCCGAGACAGAACTTA
ATGGGCCCGCTAACAGCGCGATTTGCTGGTGACCCAATGCGACCAGATGCTCCACGCCCAGTCGCGTACC
GTCTTCATGGGAGAAAATAATACTGTTGATGGGTGTCTGGTCAGAGACATCAAGAAATAACGCCGGAACA
TTAGTGCAGGCAGCTTCCACAGCAATGGCATCCTGGTCATCCAGCGGATAGTTAATGATCAGCCCACTGA
CGCGTTGCGCGAGAAGATTGTGCACCGCCGCTTTACAGGCTTCGACGCCGCTTCGTTCTACCATCGACAC
CACCACGCTGGCACCCAGTTGATCGGCGCGAGATTTAATCGCCGCGACAATTTGCGACGGCGCGTGCAGG
GCCAGACTGGAGGTGGCAACGCCAATCAGCAACGACTGTTTGCCCGCCAGTTGTTGTGCCACGCGGTTGG
GAATGTAATTCAGCTCCGCCATCGCCGCTTCCACTTTTTCCCGCGTTTTCGCAGAAACGTGGCTGGCCTG
GTTCACCACGCGGGAAACGGTCTGATAAGAGACACCGGCATACTCTGCGACATCGTATAACGTTACTGGT
TTCACATTCACCACCCTGAATTGACTCTCTTCCGGGCGCTATCATGCCATACCGCGAAAGGTTTTGCGCC
ATTCGATGGTGTCCGGGATCTCGACGCTCTCCCTTATGCGACTCCTGCATTAGGAAGCAGCCCAGTAGTA
GGTTGAGGCCGTTGAGCACCGCCGCCGCAAGGAATGGTGCATGCAAGGAGATGGCGCCCAACAGTCCCCC
GGCCACGGGGCCTGCCACCATACCCACGCCGAAACAAGCGCTCATGAGCCCGAAGTGGCGAGCCCGATCT
TCCCCATCGGTGATGTCGGCGATATAGGCGCCAGCAACCGCACCTGTGGCGCCGGTGATGCCGGCCACGA
TGCGTCCGGCGTAGAGGATCGAGATCGATCTCGATCCCGCGAAATTAATACGACTCACTATAGGGGAATT
GTGAGCGGATAACAATTCCCCTCTAGAAATAATTTTGTTTAACTTTAAGAAGGAGATATACCATGCATCA
CCACCATCATCACCATCACCACCACGAAAACCTGTATTTTCAGGGCATGGACAAGGATTGTGAGATGAAG
CGTACCACTCTGGATTCTCCACTGGGCAAGCTGGAGCTGTCTGGCTGTGAACAAGGTCTGCATCGCATTA
TCTTTCTGGGTAAGGGCACCTCCGCGGCGGATGCTGTTGAGGTTCCAGCGCCAGCGGCTGTGCTGGGCGG
TCCAGAACCACTGATCCAAGCGACTGCGTGGCTGAATGCGTACTTCCATCAACCGGAAGCTATCGAGGAA
TTTCCGGTTCCAGCGCTGCACCATCCAGTTTTCCAACAAGAGAGCTTCACTCGCCAAGTTCTGTGGAAGC
TGCTGAAGGTTGTTAAGTTTGGTGAAGTTATTAGCGAGAGCCACCTGGCTGCTCTGGTTGGTAATCCGGC
TGCGACCGCTGCTGTTAACACTGCGCTGGACGGCAACCCAGTTCCGATCCTGATTCCATGTCATCGCGTT
GTGCAAGGTGATTCCGATGTTGGCCCATATCTGGGTGGTCTGGCGGTTAAGGAGTGGCTGCTGGCTCATG
AGGGCCATCGCCTGGGCAAGCCGGGTCTGGGTGGATAATTAACCTAGGCTGCTGCCACCGCTGAGCAATA
ACTAGCATAACCCCTTGGGGCCTCTAAACGGGTCTTGAGGGGTTTTTTGCTGAAAGGAGGAACTATATCC
GGAT
Features (pLannotate 1.2.2; 19 found; start..end, strand, type, name):
     12..467     +  rep_origin     f1 ori (sequence partly withheld): f1 bacteriophage origin of replication; arrow indicates direction of (+) strand synthesis
    582..1442    -  CDS            AmpR: β-lactamase; bla; confers resistance to ampicillin, carbenicillin, and related antibiotics
   1443..1535    -  promoter       AmpR promoter: bla
   1616..2204    +  rep_origin     ori: high-copy-number ColE1/pMB1/pBR322/pUC origin of replication
   2390..2529    -  misc_feature   bom: basis of mobility region from pBR322
   2631..2822    -  CDS            rop: Rop protein, which maintains plasmids at low copy number; rop
   2839..3219    +  CDS            YPB1_ECOLX: Protein predicted: Swiss-Prot protein existence level 4. From Escherichia coli.
   3281..3345    -  CDS            TcR (fragment): tetracycline efflux protein; tet; confers resistance to tetracycline
   3360..3381    -  protein_bind   CAP binding site: CAP binding activates transcription in the presence of cAMP. E. coli catabolite activator protein
   3394..4476    -  CDS            lacI: lac repressor; lacI; The lac repressor binds to the lac operator to inhibit transcription in E. coli. This inhibition can be relieved by adding lactose or isopropyl-β-D-thiogalactopyranoside (IPTG).
   4477..4554    -  promoter       lacI promoter: lacI
   4562..4841    -  CDS            TcR (fragment): tetracycline efflux protein; tet; confers resistance to tetracycline
   4867..4885    +  promoter       T7 promoter: promoter for bacteriophage T7 RNA polymerase
   4886..4910    +  protein_bind   lac operator: The lac repressor binds to the lac operator to inhibit transcription in E. coli. This inhibition can be relieved by adding lactose or isopropyl-β-D-thiogalactopyranoside (IPTG). lac repressor encoded by lacI
   4925..4947    +  RBS            RBS: efficient ribosome binding site from bacteriophage T7 gene 10 (Olins and Rangwala, 1989)
   4987..5007    +  CDS            TEV site: tobacco etch virus (TEV) protease recognition and cleavage site
   5008..5556    +  CDS            MGMT (fragment): MGMT_HUMAN - Experimental evidence at protein level: Swiss-Prot protein existence level 1. Involved in the cellular defense against the biological effects of O6-methylguanine (O6-MeG) and O4-methylthymine (O4-MeT) in DNA. Repairs the methylated nucleobase in DNA by stoichiometrically transferring the methyl group to a cysteine residue in the enzyme. This is a suicide reaction: the enzyme is irreversibly inactivated. From Homo sapiens (Human).
   5568..5585    +  CDS            SET1 (fragment): solubility-enhancement tag derived from T7 phage gene 10B
   5593..5640    +  terminator     T7 terminator: transcription terminator for bacteriophage T7 RNA polymerase
