[The description below was written by a language model from this plasmid's Addgene catalogue record and pLannotate feature annotations shown in this document.]
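Description:
pET51b-His-TEV-CLIP-tag_fast is a bacterial expression plasmid of about 5.7 kb built on the Novagen pET51b(+) backbone for overproducing the fast-labelling variant of CLIP-tag (CLIPf, carrying the E30R substitution) in E. coli. It replicates from a ColE1/pBR322-type origin and retains the rop gene and the bom region, consistent with the low copy number given in the catalogue entry. Selection is by ampicillin through the β-lactamase gene. An f1 origin is also present. The short tetracycline-resistance fragments and the predicted E. coli open reading frame in the annotation are pBR322-derived backbone remnants, not functional markers.

The expression cassette follows the standard pET design. A T7 promoter with an adjacent lac operator and the phage T7 gene 10 ribosome binding site drives the insert, and a T7 terminator closes the unit. The plasmid-borne lacI gene supplies repressor, so transcription stays off until IPTG is added in a host that provides T7 RNA polymerase. The 606 bp synthetic insert, introduced by Gibson cloning, encodes an N-terminal 10x His tag, a TEV protease cleavage site, and then the CLIPf coding sequence. This arrangement allows metal-affinity purification followed by removal of the tag. The annotation tool labels the tag's coding region as a fragment of human MGMT, which fits the origin of CLIP-tag as an engineered O6-alkylguanine-DNA alkyltransferase that reacts covalently with benzylcytosine substrates. The short "SET1" hit just before the terminator is probably an incidental match. The purified protein is suited to in vitro work, and the associated publication concerns the kinetic and structural characterisation of self-labelling protein tags.
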