Addgene plasmid #167275: pET51b-His-TEV-CLIP-tag_fast
Purpose: Overexpression of the fast variant (E30R) of CLIP-tag in E. coli
Depositing lab: Kai Johnsson. Depositing organization: Max Planck Institute for Medical Research. Publication: Kinetic and Structural Characterization of the Self-Labeling Protein Tags HaloTag7, SNAP-tag, and CLIP-tag. Wilhelm J, Kuhn S, Tarnawski M, Gotthard G, Tunnermann J, Tanzer T, Karpenko J, Mertes N, Xue L, Uhrig U, Reinstein J, Hiblot J, Johnsson K. Biochemistry. 2021 Aug 24;60(33):2560-2575. doi: 10.1021/acs.biochem.1c00258. Epub 2021 Aug 2. PubMed 34339177.
Backbone
  Vector backbone: pET51b(+)
  Backbone manufacturer: Novagen
  Vector type: Bacterial Expression
Growth in bacteria
  Bacterial resistance: Ampicillin, 100 μg/mL
  Growth temperature: 37°C
  Growth strain: DH5alpha
  Copy number: Low Copy
Gene/Insert
  Gene/Insert name: CLIPf-tag
  Species: Synthetic
  Insert size (bp): 606
  Mutation: E30R
  Promoter: T7
  Tag / fusion protein: His x10 (N terminal on insert)
  Cloning method: Gibson Cloning
Terms and licenses: Academic/Nonprofit Terms; Industry Terms: Not Available to Industry
Depositor comments: Please visit https://www.biorxiv.org/content/10.1101/2021.04.13.439540v1 for bioRxiv preprint.
How to cite: pET51b-His-TEV-CLIP-tag_fast was a gift from Kai Johnsson (Addgene plasmid # 167275 ; http://n2t.net/addgene:167275 ; RRID:Addgene_167275)
